Addgene plasmid #116458: pHAGE-PIK3CA-C604R
Purpose: Lentiviral expression of PIK3CA C604R
Depositing lab: Gordon Mills & Kenneth Scott. Depositing organization: Baylor College of Medicine. Publication: Systematic Functional Annotation of Somatic Mutations in Cancer. Ng PK, Li J, Jeong KJ, Shao S, Chen H, Tsang YH, Sengupta S, Wang Z, Bhavana VH, Tran R, Soewito S, Minussi DC, Moreno D, Kong K, Dogruluk T, Lu H, Gao J, Tokheim C, Zhou DC, Johnson AM, Zeng J, Ip CKM, Ju Z, Wester M, Yu S, Li Y, Vellano CP, Schultz N, Karchin R, Ding L, Lu Y, Cheung LWT, Chen K, Shaw KR, Meric-Bernstam F, Scott KL, Yi S, Sahni N, Liang H, Mills GB. Cancer Cell. 2018 Mar 12;33(3):450-462.e10. doi: 10.1016/j.ccell.2018.01.021. PubMed 29533785.
Backbone
  Vector backbone: pHAGE
  Vector type: Lentiviral
Growth in bacteria
  Bacterial resistance: Ampicillin, 100 μg/mL
  Growth temperature: 37°C
  Growth strain: Stbl3
  Copy number: High Copy
Gene/Insert
  Gene/Insert name: PIK3CA
  Species: H. sapiens (human)
  Mutation: C604R
  Entrez Gene: PIK3CA (a.k.a. CCM4, CLAPO, CLOVE, CWS5, HMH, MCAP, MCM, MCMTC, PI3K, PI3K-alpha, p110-alpha)
  Cloning method: Gateway Cloning
Terms and licenses: Academic/Nonprofit Terms; Industry Terms: Not Available to Industry
How to cite: pHAGE-PIK3CA-C604R was a gift from Gordon Mills & Kenneth Scott (Addgene plasmid # 116458 ; http://n2t.net/addgene:116458 ; RRID:Addgene_116458)
