[The description below was written by a language model from this plasmid's Addgene catalogue record and pLannotate feature annotations shown in this document.]
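Description:
pHAGE-PIK3CA-C604R is an HIV-1-based lentiviral expression plasmid of about 11.7 kb, built on the pHAGE backbone, that carries the human PIK3CA coding sequence with a C604R substitution. PIK3CA encodes p110-alpha, the catalytic subunit of class I phosphoinositide 3-kinase, which generates PIP3 and thereby recruits and activates AKT-pathway effectors. In bacteria the plasmid is maintained through a high-copy ColE1/pUC-type origin and selected with ampicillin via the bla gene. Short lac-region, SV40 origin and SV40 poly(A) fragments in the backbone appear to be cloning remnants.

The transfer cassette lies between a truncated 5' LTR and a self-inactivating ΔU3 3' LTR. It includes the Ψ packaging signal with an adjoining gag fragment, the RRE for Rev-dependent nuclear export of the genomic RNA, and the cPPT/CTS, which aids nuclear import. Because the viral structural and enzymatic genes are absent, particle production depends on packaging functions supplied in trans. Inside the cassette, the constitutive human EF-1α promoter drives the PIK3CA open reading frame, which was inserted by Gateway recombination and is flanked by attB1 and attB2 sites. Downstream, an EMCV IRES links a puromycin N-acetyltransferase gene to the same transcript, so transduced mammalian cells can be selected with puromycin, and a WPRE enhances transcript expression. A V5 epitope sequence is annotated after attB2, separated from the insert by T3/T7 promoter and attB4 remnants; the record does not indicate whether it is fused in frame to the protein.

The construct is intended for stable lentiviral expression of this PIK3CA variant and comes from a study that systematically annotated the function of somatic cancer mutations.
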