Features (pLannotate 1.2.2; 30 found; start..end, strand, type, name):
    377..634     +  LTR            5' LTR (truncated): truncated 5' long terminal repeat (LTR) from HIV-1
    681..806     +  misc_feature   HIV-1 Ψ: packaging signal of human immunodeficiency virus type 1
    790..1128    +  CDS            HIV-1 gag (fragment): gag protein from human immunodeficiency virus 1; gag
   1303..1536    +  misc_feature   RRE: The Rev response element (RRE) of HIV-1 allows for Rev-dependent mRNA export from the nucleus to the cytoplasm.
   1913..2013    +  CDS            Rev (fragment): human immunodeficiency virus 1 (HIV-1) Rev protein; rev; enhances nuclear export of unspliced and incompletely spliced viral mRNAs
   2058..2175    +  misc_feature   cPPT/CTS: central polypurine tract and central termination sequence of HIV-1
   2223..3401    +  promoter       EF-1α promoter: strong constitutive promoter for human elongation factor EF-1α
   3422..3442    +  protein_bind   attB1: mutant version of attB; core recombination site for the Gateway® BP reaction BP Clonase™
   3448..6651    +  CDS            PIK3CA: PK3CA_HUMAN - Experimental evidence at protein level: Swiss-Prot protein existence level 1. Phosphoinositide-3-kinase (PI3K) phosphorylates phosphatidylinositol (PI) and its phosphorylated derivatives at position 3 of the inositol ring to produce 3-phosphoinositides (PubMed:15135396, PubMed:23936502, PubMed:28676499). Uses ATP and PtdIns(4,5)P2 (phosphatidylinositol 4,5-bisphosphate) to generate phosphatidylinositol 3,4,5-trisphosphate (PIP3) (PubMed:15135396, PubMed:28676499). PIP3 plays a key role by recruiting PH domain- containing proteins to the membrane, including AKT1 and PDPK1, activat
   6656..6680    -  protein_bind   attB2: mutant version of attB; recombination site for the Gateway® BP reaction BP Clonase™
   6688..6706    +  promoter       T3 promoter: promoter for bacteriophage T3 RNA polymerase
   6732..6750    -  promoter       T7 promoter: promoter for bacteriophage T7 RNA polymerase
   6756..6774    -  protein_bind   attB4 (fragment): mutant version of attB; core recombination site for the Gateway® BP reaction BP Clonase™
   6830..6871    +  CDS            V5 tag: epitope tag from simian virus 5
   6997..7459    +  misc_feature   IRES: internal ribosome entry site (IRES) of the encephalomyocarditis virus (EMCV)
   7473..8070    +  CDS            PuroR (fragment): puromycin N-acetyltransferase; pac from Streptomyces; confers resistance to puromycin
   8086..8674    +  misc_feature   WPRE: woodchuck hepatitis virus posttranscriptional regulatory element
   8682..8747    +  CDS            nef (fragment): NEF_HV1Z2 - Experimental evidence at protein level: Swiss-Prot protein existence level 1. Extracellular Nef protein targets CD4(+) T-lymphocytes for apoptosis by interacting with CXCR4 surface receptors. From Human immunodeficiency virus type 1 group M subtype D (isolate Z2/CDC-Z34) (HIV-1).
   8749..8982    +  LTR            3' LTR (ΔU3): self-inactivating 3' long terminal repeat (LTR) from HIV-1
   9187..9291    +  promoter       AmpR promoter: bla
   9292..10152   +  CDS            AmpR: β-lactamase; bla; confers resistance to ampicillin, carbenicillin, and related antibiotics
  10323..10911   +  rep_origin     ori: high-copy-number ColE1/pMB1/pBR322/pUC origin of replication
  11094..11148   +  CDS            lacI (fragment): lac repressor; lacI; The lac repressor binds to the lac operator to inhibit transcription in E. coli. This inhibition can be relieved by adding lactose or isopropyl-β-D-thiogalactopyranoside (IPTG).
  11154..11247   +  rep_origin     SV40 ori (fragment): SV40 origin of replication
  11272..11309   +  CDS            lacI (fragment): lac repressor; lacI; The lac repressor binds to the lac operator to inhibit transcription in E. coli. This inhibition can be relieved by adding lactose or isopropyl-β-D-thiogalactopyranoside (IPTG).
  11322..11343   +  protein_bind   CAP binding site: CAP binding activates transcription in the presence of cAMP. E. coli catabolite activator protein
  11358..11388   +  promoter       lac promoter: promoter for the E. coli lac operon
  11392..11414   +  protein_bind   lac operator (fragment): The lac repressor binds to the lac operator to inhibit transcription in E. coli. This inhibition can be relieved by adding lactose or isopropyl-β-D-thiogalactopyranoside (IPTG). lac repressor encoded by lacI
  11446..11529   +  polyA_signal   SV40 poly(A) signal (fragment): SV40 polyadenylation signal
  11696..329     +  CDS            nef (fragment) (across the origin): NEF_HV1BR - Experimental evidence at protein level: Swiss-Prot protein existence level 1. Extracellular Nef protein targets CD4(+) T-lymphocytes for apoptosis by interacting with CXCR4 surface receptors (PubMed:14990729). From Human immunodeficiency virus type 1 group M subtype B (isolate BRU/LAI) (HIV-1).
>Addgene plasmid #116458 | pHAGE-PIK3CA-C604R | addgene full sequence | sequence record 242377 | Addgene NGS Result
TGGAAGGGCTAATTCACTCCCAAAGAAGACAAGATATCCTTGATCTGTGGATCTACCACACACAAGGCTA
CTTCCCTGATTAGCAGAACTACACACCAGGGCCAGGGGTCAGATATCCACTGACCTTTGGATGGTGCTAC
AAGCTAGTACCAGTTGAGCCAGATAAGGTAGAAGAGGCCAATAAAGGAGAGAACACCAGCTTGTTACACC
CTGTGAGCCTGCATGGGATGGATGACCCGGAGAGAGAAGTGTTAGAGTGGAGGTTTGACAGCCGCCTAGC
ATTTCATCACGTGGCCCGAGAGCTGCATCCGGAGTACTTCAAGAACTGCTGATATCGAGCTTGCTACAAG
GGACTTTCCGCTGGGGACTTTCCAGGGAGGCGTGGCCTGGGCGGGACTGGGGAGTGGCGAGCCCTCAGAT
CCTGCATATAAGCAGCTGCTTTTTGCCTGTACTGGGTCTCTCTGGTTAGACCAGATCTGAGCCTGGGAGC
TCTCTGGCTAACTAGGGAACCCACTGCTTAAGCCTCAATAAAGCTTGCCTTGAGTGCTTCAAGTAGTGTG
TGCCCGTCTGTTGTGTGACTCTGGTAACTAGAGATCCCTCAGACCCTTTTAGTCAGTGTGGAAAATCTCT
AGCAGTGGCGCCCGAACAGGGACTTGAAAGCGAAAGGGAAACCAGAGGAGCTCTCTCGACGCAGGACTCG
GCTTGCTGAAGCGCGCACGGCAAGAGGCGAGGGGCGGCGACTGGTGAGTACGCCAAAAATTTTGACTAGC
GGAGGCTAGAAGGAGAGAGATGGGTGCGAGAGCGTCAGTATTAAGCGGGGGAGAATTAGATCGCGATGGG
AAAAAATTCGGTTAAGGCCAGGGGGAAAGAAAAAATATAAATTAAAACATATAGTATGGGCAAGCAGGGA
GCTAGAACGATTCGCAGTTAATCCTGGCCTGTTAGAAACATCAGAAGGCTGTAGACAAATACTGGGACAG
CTACAACCATCCCTTCAGACAGGATCAGAAGAACTTAGATCATTATATAATACAGTAGCAACCCTCTATT
GTGTGCATCAAAGGATAGAGATAAAAGACACCAAGGAAGCTTTAGACAAGATAGAGGAAGAGCAAAACAA
AAGTAAGACCACCGCACAGCAAGCGGCCGGCCGCTGATCTTCAGACCTGGAGGAGGAGATATGAGGGACA
ATTGGAGAAGTGAATTATATAAATATAAAGTAGTAAAAATTGAACCATTAGGAGTAGCACCCACCAAGGC
AAAGAGAAGAGTGGTGCAGAGAGAAAAAAGAGCAGTGGGAATAGGAGCTTTGTTCCTTGGGTTCTTGGGA
GCAGCAGGAAGCACTATGGGCGCAGCGTCAATGACGCTGACGGTACAGGCCAGACAATTATTGTCTGGTA
TAGTGCAGCAGCAGAACAATTTGCTGAGGGCTATTGAGGCGCAACAGCATCTGTTGCAACTCACAGTCTG
GGGCATCAAGCAGCTCCAGGCAAGAATCCTGGCTGTGGAAAGATACCTAAAGGATCAACAGCTCCTGGGG
ATTTGGGGTTGCTCTGGAAAACTCATTTGCACCACTGCTGTGCCTTGGAATGCTAGTTGGAGTAATAAAT
CTCTGGAACAGATTTGGAATCACACGACCTGGATGGAGTGGGACAGAGAAATTAACAATTACACAAGCTT
AATACACTCCTTAATTGAAGAATCGCAAAACCAGCAAGAAAAGAATGAACAAGAATTATTGGAATTAGAT
AAATGGGCAAGTTTGTGGAATTGGTTTAACATAACAAATTGGCTGTGGTATATAAAATTATTCATAATGA
TAGTAGGAGGCTTGGTAGGTTTAAGAATAGTTTTTGCTGTACTTTCTATAGTGAATAGAGTTAGGCAGGG
ATATTCACCATTATCGTTTCAGACCCACCTCCCAACCCCGAGGGGACCCGACAGGCCCGAAGGAATAGAA
GAAGAAGGTGGAGAGAGAGACAGAGACAGATCCATTCGATTAGTGAACGGATCTCGACGGTATCGCCGAA
TTCACAAATGGCAGTATTCATCCACAATTTTAAAAGAAAAGGGGGGATTGGGGGGTACAGTGCAGGGGAA
AGAATAGTAGACATAATAGCAACAGACATACAAACTAAAGAATTACAAAAACAAATTACAAAAATTCAAA
ATTTTCGGGTTTATTACAGGGACAGCAGAGATCCAGTTTGGACTAGTCGTGAGGCTCCGGTGCCCGTCAG
TGGGCAGAGCGCACATCGCCCACAGTCCCCGAGAAGTTGGGGGGAGGGGTCGGCAATTGAACCGGTGCCT
AGAGAAGGTGGCGCGGGGTAAACTGGGAAAGTGATGTCGTGTACTGGCTCCGCCTTTTTCCCGAGGGTGG
GGGAGAACCGTATATAAGTGCAGTAGTCGCCGTGAACGTTCTTTTTCGCAACGGGTTTGCCGCCAGAACA
CAGGTAAGTGCCGTGTGTGGTTCCCGCGGGCCTGGCCTCTTTACGGGTTATGGCCCTTGCGTGCCTTGAA
TTACTTCCACCTGGCTGCAGTACGTGATTCTTGATCCCGAGCTTCGGGTTGGAAGTGGGTGGGAGAGTTC
GAGGCCTTGCGCTTAAGGAGCCCCTTCGCCTCGTGCTTGAGTTGAGGCCTGGCCTGGGCGCTGGGGCCGC
CGCGTGCGAATCTGGTGGCACCTTCGCGCCTGTCTCGCTGCTTTCGATAAGTCTCTAGCCATTTAAAATT
TTTGATGACCTGCTGCGACGCTTTTTTTCTGGCAAGATAGTCTTGTAAATGCGGGCCAAGATCTGCACAC
TGGTATTTCGGTTTTTGGGGCCGCGGGCGGCGACGGGGCCCGTGCGTCCCAGCGCACATGTTCGGCGAGG
CGGGGCCTGCGAGCGCGGCCACCGAGAATCGGACGGGGGTAGTCTCAAGCTGGCCGGCCTGCTCTGGTGC
CTGGCCTCGCGCCGCCGTGTATCGCCCCGCCCTGGGCGGCAAGGCTGGCCCGGTCGGCACCAGTTGCGTG
AGCGGAAAGATGGCCGCTTCCCGGCCCTGCTGCAGGGAGCTCAAAATGGAGGACGCGGCGCTCGGGAGAG
CGGGCGGGTGAGTCACCCACACAAAGGAAAAGGGCCTTTCCGTCCTCAGCCGTCGCTTCATGTGACTCCA
CGGAGTACCGGGCGCCGTCCAGGCACCTCGATTAGTTCTCGAGCTTTTGGAGTACGTCGTCTTTAGGTTG
GGGGGAGGGGTTTTATGCGATGGAGTTTCCCCACACTGAGTGGGTGGAGACTGAAGTTAGGCCAGCTTGG
CACTTGATGTAATTCTCCTTGGAATTTGCCCTTTTTGAGTTTGGATCTTGGTTCATTCTCAAGCCTCAGA
CAGTGGTTCAAAGTTTTTTTCTTCCATTTCAGGTGTCGTGAAGCGGCCCTGCAGATATCAACAAGTTTGT
ACAAAAAAGCAGGCACCATGCCTCCAAGACCATCATCAGGTGAACTGTGGGGCATCCACTTGATGCCCCC
AAGAATCCTAGTAGAATGTTTACTACCAAATGGAATGATAGTGACTTTAGAATGCCTCCGTGAGGCTACA
TTAATAACCATAAAGCATGAACTATTTAAAGAAGCAAGAAAATACCCCCTCCATCAACTTCTTCAAGATG
AATCTTCTTACATTTTCGTAAGTGTTACTCAAGAAGCAGAAAGGGAAGAATTTTTTGATGAAACAAGACG
ACTTTGTGACCTTCGGCTTTTTCAACCCTTTTTAAAAGTAATTGAACCAGTAGGCAACCGTGAAGAAAAG
ATCCTCAATCGAGAAATTGGTTTTGCTATCGGCATGCCAGTGTGTGAATTTGATATGGTTAAAGATCCAG
AAGTACAGGACTTCCGAAGAAATATTCTGAACGTTTGTAAAGAAGCTGTGGATCTTAGGGACCTCAATTC
ACCTCATAGTAGAGCAATGTATGTCTATCCTCCAAATGTAGAATCTTCACCAGAATTGCCAAAGCACATA
TATAATAAATTAGATAAAGGGCAAATAATAGTGGTGATCTGGGTAATAGTTTCTCCAAATAATGACAAGC
AGAAGTATACTCTGAAAATCAACCATGACTGTGTACCAGAACAAGTAATTGCTGAAGCAATCAGGAAAAA
AACTCGAAGTATGTTGCTATCCTCTGAACAACTAAAACTCTGTGTTTTAGAATATCAGGGCAAGTATATT
TTAAAAGTGTGTGGATGTGATGAATACTTCCTAGAAAAATATCCTCTGAGTCAGTATAAGTATATAAGAA
GCTGTATAATGCTTGGGAGGATGCCCAATTTGATGTTGATGGCTAAAGAAAGCCTTTATTCTCAACTGCC
AATGGACTGTTTTACAATGCCATCTTATTCCAGACGCATTTCCACAGCTACACCATATATGAATGGAGAA
ACATCTACAAAATCCCTTTGGGTTATAAATAGTGCACTCAGAATAAAAATTCTTTGTGCAACCTACGTGA
ATGTAAATATTCGAGACATTGATAAGATCTATGTTCGAACAGGTATCTACCATGGAGGAGAACCCTTATG
TGACAATGTGAACACTCAAAGAGTACCTTGTTCCAATCCCAGGTGGAATGAATGGCTGAATTATGATATA
TACATTCCTGATCTTCCTCGTGCTGCTCGACTTTGCCTTTCCATTTGCTCTGTTAAAGGCCGAAAGGGTG
CTAAAGAGGAACACTGTCCATTGGCATGGGGAAATATAAACTTGTTTGATTACACAGACACTCTAGTATC
TGGAAAAATGGCTTTGAATCTTTGGCCAGTACCTCATGGATTAGAAGATTTGCTGAACCCTATTGGTGTT
ACTGGATCAAATCCAAATAAAGAAACTCCATGCTTAGAGTTGGAGTTTGACTGGTTCAGCAGTGTGGTAA
AGTTCCCAGATATGTCAGTGATTGAAGAGCATGCCAATTGGTCTGTATCCCGAGAAGCAGGATTTAGCTA
TTCCCACGCAGGACTGAGTAACAGACTAGCTAGAGACAATGAATTAAGGGAAAATGACAAAGAACAGCTC
AAAGCAATTTCTACACGAGATCCTCTCTCTGAAATCACTGAGCAGGAGAAAGATTTTCTATGGAGTCACA
GACACTATTGTGTAACTATCCCCGAAATTCTACCCAAATTGCTTCTGTCTGTTAAATGGAATTCTAGAGA
TGAAGTAGCCCAGATGTATTGCTTGGTAAAAGATTGGCCTCCAATCAAACCTGAACAGGCTATGGAACTT
CTGGACCGTAATTACCCAGATCCTATGGTTCGAGGTTTTGCTGTTCGGTGCTTGGAAAAATATTTAACAG
ATGACAAACTTTCTCAGTATTTAATTCAGCTAGTACAGGTCCTAAAATATGAACAATATTTGGATAACTT
GCTTGTGAGATTTTTACTGAAGAAAGCATTGACTAATCAAAGGATTGGGCACTTTTTCTTTTGGCATTTA
AAATCTGAGATGCACAATAAAACAGTTAGCCAGAGGTTTGGCCTGCTTTTGGAGTCCTATTGTCGTGCAT
GTGGGATGTATTTGAAGCACCTGAATAGGCAAGTCGAGGCAATGGAAAAGCTCATTAACTTAACTGACAT
TCTCAAACAGGAGAAGAAGGATGAAACACAAAAGGTACAGATGAAGTTTTTAGTTGAGCAAATGAGGCGA
CCAGATTTCATGGATGCTCTACAGGGCTTTCTGTCTCCTCTAAACCCTGCTCATCAACTAGGAAACCTCA
GGCTTGAAGAGTGTCGAATTATGTCCTCTGCAAAAAGGCCACTGTGGTTGAATTGGGAGAACCCAGACAT
CATGTCAGAGTTACTGTTTCAGAACAATGAGATCATCTTTAAAAATGGGGATGATTTACGGCAAGATATG
CTAACACTTCAAATTATTCGTATTATGGAAAATATCTGGCAAAATCAAGGTCTTGATCTTCGAATGTTAC
CTTATGGTTGTCTGTCAATCGGTGACTGTGTGGGACTTATTGAGGTGGTGCGAAATTCTCACACTATTAT
GCAAATTCAGTGCAAAGGCGGCTTGAAAGGTGCACTGCAGTTCAACAGCCACACACTACATCAGTGGCTC
AAAGACAAGAACAAAGGAGAAATATATGATGCAGCCATTGACCTGTTTACACGTTCATGTGCTGGATACT
GTGTAGCTACCTTCATTTTGGGAATTGGAGATCGTCACAATAGTAACATCATGGTGAAAGACGATGGACA
ACTGTTTCATATAGATTTTGGACACTTTTTGGATCACAAGAAGAAAAAATTTGGTTATAAACGAGAACGT
GTGCCATTTGTTTTGACACAGGATTTCTTAATAGTGATTAGTAAAGGAGCCCAAGAATGCACAAAGACAA
GAGAATTTGAGAGGTTTCAGGAGATGTGTTACAAGGCTTATCTAGCTATTCGACAGCATGCCAATCTCTT
CATAAATCTTTTCTCAATGATGCTTGGCTCTGGAATGCCAGAACTACAATCTTTTGATGACATTGCATAC
ATTCGAAAGACCCTAGCCTTAGATAAAACTGAGCAAGAGGCTTTGGAGTATTTCATGAAACAAATGAATG
ATGCACATCATGGTGGCTGGACAACAAAAATGGATTGGATCTTCCACACAATTAAACAGCATGCATTGAA
CTAGAACCCAGCTTTCTTGTACAAAGTGGTGATATCCAATTAACCCTCACTAAAGGGTTATGTAGAGATG
AAAGAAATTACCCTATAGTGAGTCGTATTACCACCCAACTTTTCTATACAAAGTGGTTGATATCCAGCAC
AGTGGCGGCCGCTCGAGTCTAGAGGGCCCGCGGTTCGAAGGTAAGCCTATCCCTAACCCTCTCCTCGGTC
TCGATTCTACGCGTACCGGTTAGTAATGAGATCCCTCCCCCCCCCCTAACGTTACTGGCCGAAGCCGCTT
GGAATAAGGCCGGTGTGCGTTTGTCTATATGTTATTTTCCACCATATTGCCGTCTTTTGGCAATGTGAGG
GCCCGGAAACCTGGCCCTGTCTTCTTGACGAGCATTCCTAGGGGTCTTTCCCCTCTCGCCAAAGGAATGC
AAGGTCTGTTGAATGTCGTGAAGGAAGCAGTTCCTCTGGAAGCTTCTTGAAGACAAACAACGTCTGTAGC
GACCCTTTGCAGGCAGCGGAACCCCCCACCTGGCGACAGGTGCCTCTGCGGCCAAAAGCCACGTGTATAA
GATACACCTGCAAAGGCGGCACAACCCCAGTGCCACGTTGTGAGTTGGATAGTTGTGGAAAGAGTCAAAT
GGCTCTCCTCAAGCGTATTCAACAAGGGGCTGAAGGATGCCCAGAAGGTACCCCATTGTATGGGATCTGA
TCTGGGGCCTCGGTGCACATGCTTTACATGTGTTTAGTCGAGGTTAAAAAAACGTCTAGGCCCCCCGAAC
CACGGGGACGTGGTTTTCCTTTGAAAAACACGATGATAATATGGCCACACATATGACCGAGTACAAGCCC
ACGGTGCGCCTCGCCACCCGCGACGACGTCCCCAGGGCCGTACGCACCCTCGCCGCCGCGTTCGCCGACT
ACCCCGCCACGCGCCACACCGTCGATCCGGACCGCCACATCGAGCGGGTCACCGAGCTGCAAGAACTCTT
CCTCACGCGCGTCGGGCTCGACATCGGCAAGGTGTGGGTCGCGGACGACGGCGCCGCGGTGGCGGTCTGG
ACCACGCCGGAGAGCGTCGAAGCGGGGGCGGTGTTCGCCGAGATCGGCCCGCGCATGGCCGAGTTGAGCG
GTTCCCGGCTGGCCGCGCAGCAACAGATGGAAGGCCTCCTGGCGCCGCACCGGCCCAAGGAGCCCGCGTG
GTTCCTGGCCACCGTCGGCGTCTCGCCCGACCACCAGGGCAAGGGTCTGGGCAGCGCCGTCGTGCTCCCC
GGAGTGGAGGCGGCCGAGCGCGCCGGGGTGCCCGCCTTCCTGGAGACCTCCGCGCCCCGCAACCTCCCCT
TCTACGAGCGGCTCGGCTTCACCGTCACCGCCGACGTCGAGGTGCCCGAAGGACCGCGCACCTGGTGCAT
GACCCGCAAGCCCGGTGCCTAAATCGATAGATCCTAATCAACCTCTGGATTACAAAATTTGTGAAAGATT
GACTGGTATTCTTAACTATGTTGCTCCTTTTACGCTATGTGGATACGCTGCTTTAATGCCTTTGTATCAT
GCTATTGCTTCCCGTATGGCTTTCATTTTCTCCTCCTTGTATAAATCCTGGTTGCTGTCTCTTTATGAGG
AGTTGTGGCCCGTTGTCAGGCAACGTGGCGTGGTGTGCACTGTGTTTGCTGACGCAACCCCCACTGGTTG
GGGCATTGCCACCACCTGTCAGCTCCTTTCCGGGACTTTCGCTTTCCCCCTCCCTATTGCCACGGCGGAA
CTCATCGCCGCCTGCCTTGCCCGCTGCTGGACAGGGGCTCGGCTGTTGGGCACTGACAATTCCGTGGTGT
TGTCGGGGAAATCATCGTCCTTTCCTTGGCTGCTCGCCTGTGTTGCCACCTGGATTCTGCGCGGGACGTC
CTTCTGCTACGTCCCTTCGGCCCTCAATCCAGCGGACCTTCCTTCCCGCGGCCTGCTGCCGGCTCTGCGG
CCTCTTCCGCGTCTTCGCCTTCGCCCTCAGACGAGTCGGATCTCCCTTTGGGCCGCCTCCCCGCCTGAGA
TCCTTTAAGACCAATGACTTACAAGGCAGCTGTAGATCTTAGCCACTTTTTAAAAGAAAAGGGGGGACTG
GAAGGGCTAATTCACTCCCAACGAAGACAAGATCTGCTTTTTGCTTGTACTGGGTCTCTCTGGTTAGACC
AGATCTGAGCCTGGGAGCTCTCTGGCTAACTAGGGAACCCACTGCTTAAGCCTCAATAAAGCTTGCCTTG
AGTGCTTCAAGTAGTGTGTGCCCGTCTGTTGTGTGACTCTGGTAACTAGAGATCCCTCAGACCCTTTTAG
TCAGTGTGGAAAATCTCTAGCAGTAGTAGTTCATGTCATCTTATTATTCAGTATTTATAACTTGCAAAGA
AATGAATATCAGAGAGTGAGAGGCCCGGGTTAATTAAGGAAAGGGCTAGATCATTCTTGAAGACGAAAGG
GCCTCGTGATACGCCTATTTTTATAGGTTAATGTCATGATAATAATGGTTTCTTAGACGTCAGGTGGCAC
TTTTCGGGGAAATGTGCGCGGAACCCCTATTTGTTTATTTTTCTAAATACATTCAAATATGTATCCGCTC
ATGAGACAATAACCCTGATAAATGCTTCAATAATATTGAAAAAGGAAGAGTATGAGTATTCAACATTTCC
GTGTCGCCCTTATTCCCTTTTTTGCGGCATTTTGCCTTCCTGTTTTTGCTCACCCAGAAACGCTGGTGAA
AGTAAAAGATGCTGAAGATCAGTTGGGTGCACGAGTGGGTTACATCGAACTGGATCTCAACAGCGGTAAG
ATCCTTGAGAGTTTTCGCCCCGAAGAACGTTTTCCAATGATGAGCACTTTTAAAGTTCTGCTATGTGGCG
CGGTATTATCCCGTGTTGACGCCGGGCAAGAGCAACTCGGTCGCCGCATACACTATTCTCAGAATGACTT
GGTTGAGTACTCACCAGTCACAGAAAAGCATCTTACGGATGGCATGACAGTAAGAGAATTATGCAGTGCT
GCCATAACCATGAGTGATAACACTGCGGCCAACTTACTTCTGACAACGATCGGAGGACCGAAGGAGCTAA
CCGCTTTTTTGCACAACATGGGGGATCATGTAACTCGCCTTGATCGTTGGGAACCGGAGCTGAATGAAGC
CATACCAAACGACGAGCGTGACACCACGATGCCTGTAGCAATGGCAACAACGTTGCGCAAACTATTAACT
GGCGAACTACTTACTCTAGCTTCCCGGCAACAATTAATAGACTGGATGGAGGCGGATAAAGTTGCAGGAC
CACTTCTGCGCTCGGCCCTTCCGGCTGGCTGGTTTATTGCTGATAAATCTGGAGCCGGTGAGCGTGGGTC
TCGCGGTATCATTGCAGCACTGGGGCCAGATGGTAAGCCCTCCCGTATCGTAGTTATCTACACGACGGGG
AGTCAGGCAACTATGGATGAACGAAATAGACAGATCGCTGAGATAGGTGCCTCACTGATTAAGCATTGGT
AACTGTCAGACCAAGTTTACTCATATATACTTTAGATTGATTTAAAACTTCATTTTTAATTTAAAAGGAT
CTAGGTGAAGATCCTTTTTGATAATCTCATGACCAAAATCCCTTAACGTGAGTTTTCGTTCCACTGAGCG
TCAGACCCCGTAGAAAAGATCAAAGGATCTTCTTGAGATCCTTTTTTTCTGCGCGTAATCTGCTGCTTGC
AAACAAAAAAACCACCGCTACCAGCGGTGGTTTGTTTGCCGGATCAAGAGCTACCAACTCTTTTTCCGAA
GGTAACTGGCTTCAGCAGAGCGCAGATACCAAATACTGTTCTTCTAGTGTAGCCGTAGTTAGGCCACCAC
TTCAAGAACTCTGTAGCACCGCCTACATACCTCGCTCTGCTAATCCTGTTACCAGTGGCTGCTGCCAGTG
GCGATAAGTCGTGTCTTACCGGGTTGGACTCAAGACGATAGTTACCGGATAAGGCGCAGCGGTCGGGCTG
AACGGGGGGTTCGTGCACACAGCCCAGCTTGGAGCGAACGACCTACACCGAACTGAGATACCTACAGCGT
GAGCTATGAGAAAGCGCCACGCTTCCCGAAGGGAGAAAGGCGGACAGGTATCCGGTAAGCGGCAGGGTCG
GAACAGGAGAGCGCACGAGGGAGCTTCCAGGGGGAAACGCCTGGTATCTTTATAGTCCTGTCGGGTTTCG
CCACCTCTGACTTGAGCGTCGATTTTTGTGATGCTCGTCAGGGGGGCGGAGCCTATGGAAAAACGCCAGC
AACGCGGCCTTTTTACGGTTCCTGGCCTTTTGCTGGCCTTTTGCTCACATGTTCTTTCCTGCGTTATCCC
CTGATTCTGTGGATAACCGTATTACCGCCTTTGAGTGAGCTGATACCGCTCGCCGCAGCCGAACGACCGA
GCGCAGCGAGTCAGTGAGCGAGGAAGCGGAAGAGCGCCCAATACGCAAACCGCCTCTCCCCGCGCGTTGG
CCGATTCATTAATGCAGCAAGCTCATGGCTGACTAATTTTTTTTATTTATGCAGAGGCCGAGGCCGCCTC
GGCCTCTGAGCTATTCCAGAAGTAGTGAGGAGGCTTTTTTGGAGGCCTAGGCTTTTGCAAAAAGCTCCCC
GTGGCACGACAGGTTTCCCGACTGGAAAGCGGGCAGTGAGCGCAACGCAATTAATGTGAGTTAGCTCACT
CATTAGGCACCCCAGGCTTTACACTTTATGCTTCCGGCTCGTATGTTGTGTGGAATTGTGAGCGGATAAC
AATTTCACACAGGAAACAGCTATGACATGATTACGAATTTCACAAATAAAGCATTTTTTTCACTGCATTC
TAGTTGTGGTTTGTCCAAACTCATCAATGTATCTTATCATGTCTGGATCAACTGGATAACTCAAGCTAAC
CAAAATCATCCCAAACTTCCCACCCCATACCCTATTACCACTGCCAATTACCTGTGGTTTCATTTACTCT
AAACCTGTGATTCCTCTGAATTATTTTCATTTTAAAGAAATTGTATTTGTTAAATATGTACTACAAACTT
AGTAGT
