>Addgene plasmid #116458 | pHAGE-PIK3CA-C604R | depositor partial sequence | sequence record 219332 | insert
ATGCCTCCACGACCATCATCAGGTGAACTGTGGGGCATCCACTTGATGCCCCCAAGAATCCTAGTAGAAT
GTTTACTACCAAATGGAATGATAGTGACTTTAGAATGCCTCCGTGAGGCTACATTAATAACCATAAAGCA
TGAACTATTTAAAGAAGCAAGAAAATACCCCCTCCATCAACTTCTTCAAGATGAATCTTCTTACATTTTC
GTAAGTGTTACTCAAGAAGCAGAAAGGGAAGAATTTTTTGATGAAACAAGACGACTTTGTGACCTTCGGC
TTTTTCAACCCTTTTTAAAAGTAATTGAACCAGTAGGCAACCGTGAAGAAAAGATCCTCAATCGAGAAAT
TGGTTTTGCTATCGGCATGCCAGTGTGTGAATTTGATATGGTTAAAGATCCAGAAGTACAGGACTTCCGA
AGAAATATTCTGAACGTTTGTAAAGAAGCTGTGGATCTTAGGGACCTCAATTCACCTCATAGTAGAGCAA
TGTATGTCTATCCTCCAAATGTAGAATCTTCACCAGAATTGCCAAAGCACATATATAATAAATTAGATAA
AGGGCAAATAATAGTGGTGATCTGGGTAATAGTTTCTCCAAATAATGACAAGCAGAAGTATACTCTGAAA
ATCAACCATGACTGTGTACCAGAACAAGTAATTGCTGAAGCAATCAGGAAAAAAACTCGAAGTATGTTGC
TATCCTCTGAACAACTAAAACTCTGTGTTTTAGAATATCAGGGCAAGTATATTTTAAAAGTGTGTGGATG
TGATGAATACTTCCTAGAAAAATATCCTCTGAGTCAGTATAAGTATATAAGAAGCTGTATAATGCTTGGG
AGGATGCCCAATTTGATGTTGATGGCTAAAGAAAGCCTTTATTCTCAACTGCCAATGGACTGTTTTACAA
TGCCATCTTATTCCAGACGCATTTCCACAGCTACACCATATATGAATGGAGAAACATCTACAAAATCCCT
TTGGGTTATAAATAGTGCACTCAGAATAAAAATTCTTTGTGCAACCTACGTGAATGTAAATATTCGAGAC
ATTGATAAGATCTATGTTCGAACAGGTATCTACCATGGAGGAGAACCCTTATGTGACAATGTGAACACTC
AAAGAGTACCTTGTTCCAATCCCAGGTGGAATGAATGGCTGAATTATGATATATACATTCCTGATCTTCC
TCGTGCTGCTCGACTTTGCCTTTCCATTTGCTCTGTTAAAGGCCGAAAGGGTGCTAAAGAGGAACACTGT
CCATTGGCATGGGGAAATATAAACTTGTTTGATTACACAGACACTCTAGTATCTGGAAAAATGGCTTTGA
ATCTTTGGCCAGTACCTCATGGATTAGAAGATTTGCTGAACCCTATTGGTGTTACTGGATCAAATCCAAA
TAAAGAAACTCCATGCTTAGAGTTGGAGTTTGACTGGTTCAGCAGTGTGGTAAAGTTCCCAGATATGTCA
GTGATTGAAGAGCATGCCAATTGGTCTGTATCCCGAGAAGCAGGATTTAGCTATTCCCACGCAGGACTGA
GTAACAGACTAGCTAGAGACAATGAATTAAGGGAAAATGACAAAGAACAGCTCAAAGCAATTTCTACACG
AGATCCTCTCTCTGAAATCACTGAGCAGGAGAAAGATTTTCTATGGAGTCACAGACACTATTGTGTAACT
ATCCCCGAAATTCTACCCAAATTGCTTCTGTCTGTTAAATGGAATTCTAGAGATGAAGTAGCCCAGATGT
ATTGCTTGGTAAAAGATTGGCCTCCAATCAAACCTGAACAGGCTATGGAACTTCTGGACCGTAATTACCC
AGATCCTATGGTTCGAGGTTTTGCTGTTCGGTGCTTGGAAAAATATTTAACAGATGACAAACTTTCTCAG
TATTTAATTCAGCTAGTACAGGTCCTAAAATATGAACAATATTTGGATAACTTGCTTGTGAGATTTTTAC
TGAAGAAAGCATTGACTAATCAAAGGATTGGGCACTTTTTCTTTTGGCATTTAAAATCTGAGATGCACAA
TAAAACAGTTAGCCAGAGGTTTGGCCTGCTTTTGGAGTCCTATTGTCGTGCATGTGGGATGTATTTGAAG
CACCTGAATAGGCAAGTCGAGGCAATGGAAAAGCTCATTAACTTAACTGACATTCTCAAACAGGAGAAGA
AGGATGAAACACAAAAGGTACAGATGAAGTTTTTAGTTGAGCAAATGAGGCGACCAGATTTCATGGATGC
TCTACAGGGCTTTCTGTCTCCTCTAAACCCTGCTCATCAACTAGGAAACCTCAGGCTTGAAGAGTGTCGA
ATTATGTCCTCTGCAAAAAGGCCACTGTGGTTGAATTGGGAGAACCCAGACATCATGTCAGAGTTACTGT
TTCAGAACAATGAGATCATCTTTAAAAATGGGGATGATTTACGGCAAGATATGCTAACACTTCAAATTAT
TCGTATTATGGAAAATATCTGGCAAAATCAAGGTCTTGATCTTCGAATGTTACCTTATGGTTGTCTGTCA
ATCGGTGACTGTGTGGGACTTATTGAGGTGGTGCGAAATTCTCACACTATTATGCAAATTCAGTGCAAAG
GCGGCTTGAAAGGTGCACTGCAGTTCAACAGCCACACACTACATCAGTGGCTCAAAGACAAGAACAAAGG
AGAAATATATGATGCAGCCATTGACCTGTTTACACGTTCATGTGCTGGATACTGTGTAGCTACCTTCATT
TTGGGAATTGGAGATCGTCACAATAGTAACATCATGGTGAAAGACGATGGACAACTGTTTCATATAGATT
TTGGACACTTTTTGGATCACAAGAAGAAAAAATTTGGTTATAAACGAGAACGTGTGCCATTTGTTTTGAC
ACAGGATTTCTTAATAGTGATTAGTAAAGGAGCCCAAGAATGCACAAAGACAAGAGAATTTGAGAGGTTT
CAGGAGATGTGTTACAAGGCTTATCTAGCTATTCGACAGCATGCCAATCTCTTCATAAATCTTTTCTCAA
TGATGCTTGGCTCTGGAATGCCAGAACTACAATCTTTTGATGACATTGCATACATTCGAAAGACCCTAGC
CTTAGATAAAACTGAGCAAGAGGCTTTGGAGTATTTCATGAAACAAATGAATGATGCACATCATGGTGGC
TGGACAACAAAAATGGATTGGATCTTCCACACAATTAAACAGCATGCATTGAACTGA
